>Addgene plasmid #195963 | pCK068 pME minprom_mApple | addgene full sequence | sequence record 385350 | Addgene NGS Result
GTAAAACGACGGCCAGTCTTAAGCTCGGGCCCCAAATAATGATTTTATTTTGACTGATAGTGACCTGTTC
GTTGCAACAAATTGATGAGCAATGCTTTTTTATAATGCCAACTTTGTACAAAAAAGCAGGCTCCGCGGCC
GCCCCCTTAGATCTCCCTTCCAATCTGCTCAGAGAGGACAGAGTGGGCAGGAGCCAGCATTGGGTATATA
AAGCTGAGCAGGGTCAGTTGCTTCTTACGTTTGCTTCTGAGTCTGTTGTGTTGACTTGCAACCTCAGAAA
CAGACATCCGGATCCATGGTGAGCAAGGGCGAGGAGAATAACATGGCCATCATCAAGGAGTTCATGCGCT
TCAAGGTGCACATGGAGGGCTCCGTGAACGGCCACGAGTTCGAGATCGAGGGCGAGGGCGAGGGCCGCCC
CTACGAGGCCTTTCAGACCGCTAAGCTGAAGGTGACCAAGGGTGGCCCCCTGCCCTTCGCCTGGGACATC
CTGTCCCCTCAGTTCATGTACGGCTCCAAGGTCTACATTAAGCACCCAGCCGACATCCCCGACTACTTCA
AGCTGTCCTTCCCCGAGGGCTTCAGGTGGGAGCGCGTGATGAACTTCGAGGACGGCGGCATTATTCACGT
TAACCAGGACTCCTCCCTGCAGGACGGCGTGTTCATCTACAAGGTGAAGCTGCGCGGCACCAACTTCCCC
TCCGACGGCCCCGTAATGCAGAAGAAGACCATGGGCTGGGAGGCCTCCGAGGAGCGGATGTACCCCGAGG
ACGGCGCCCTGAAGAGCGAGATCAAGAAGAGGCTGAAGCTGAAGGACGGCGGCCACTACGCCGCCGAGGT
CAAGACCACCTACAAGGCCAAGAAGCCCGTGCAGCTGCCCGGCGCCTACATCGTCGACATCAAGTTGGAC
ATCGTGTCCCACAACGAGGACTACACCATCGTGGAACAGTACGAACGCGCCGAGGGCCGCCACTCCACCG
GCGGCATGGACGAGCTGTACAAGCTCGAGAAGGGTGGGCGCGCCGACCCAGCTTTCTTGTACAAAGTTGG
CATTATAAGAAAGCATTGCTTATCAATTTGTTGCAACGAACAGGTCACTATCAGTCAAAATAAAATCATT
ATTTGCCATCCAGCTGATATCCCCTATAGTGAGTCGTATTACATGGTCATAGCTGTTTCCTGGCAGCTCT
GGCCCGTGTCTCAAAATCTCTGATGTTACATTGCACAAGATAAAAATATATCATCATGAACAATAAAACT
GTCTGCTTACATAAACAGTAATACAAGGGGTGTTATGAGCCATATTCAACGGGAAACGTCGAGGCCGCGA
TTAAATTCCAACATGGATGCTGATTTATATGGGTATAAATGGGCTCGCGATAATGTCGGGCAATCAGGTG
CGACAATCTATCGCTTGTATGGGAAGCCCGATGCGCCAGAGTTGTTTCTGAAACATGGCAAAGGTAGCGT
TGCCAATGATGTTACAGATGAGATGGTCAGACTAAACTGGCTGACGGAATTTATGCCTCTTCCGACCATC
AAGCATTTTATCCGTACTCCTGATGATGCATGGTTACTCACCACTGCGATCCCCGGAAAAACAGCATTCC
AGGTATTAGAAGAATATCCTGATTCAGGTGAAAATATTGTTGATGCGCTGGCAGTGTTCCTGCGCCGGTT
GCATTCGATTCCTGTTTGTAATTGTCCTTTTAACAGCGATCGCGTATTTCGTCTCGCTCAGGCGCAATCA
CGAATGAATAACGGTTTGGTTGATGCGAGTGATTTTGATGACGAGCGTAATGGCTGGCCTGTTGAACAAG
TCTGGAAAGAAATGCATAAACTTTTGCCATTCTCACCGGATTCAGTCGTCACTCATGGTGATTTCTCACT
TGATAACCTTATTTTTGACGAGGGGAAATTAATAGGTTGTATTGATGTTGGACGAGTCGGAATCGCAGAC
CGATACCAGGATCTTGCCATCCTATGGAACTGCCTCGGTGAGTTTTCTCCTTCATTACAGAAACGGCTTT
TTCAAAAATATGGTATTGATAATCCTGATATGAATAAATTGCAGTTTCATTTGATGCTCGATGAGTTTTT
CTAATCAGAATTGGTTAATTGGTTGTAACACTGGCAGAGCATTACGCTGACTTGACGGGACGGCGCAAGC
TCATGACCAAAATCCCTTAACGTGAGTTACGCGTCGTTCCACTGAGCGTCAGACCCCGTAGAAAAGATCA
AAGGATCTTCTTGAGATCCTTTTTTTCTGCGCGTAATCTGCTGCTTGCAAACAAAAAAACCACCGCTACC
AGCGGTGGTTTGTTTGCCGGATCAAGAGCTACCAACTCTTTTTCCGAAGGTAACTGGCTTCAGCAGAGCG
CAGATACCAAATACTGTTCTTCTAGTGTAGCCGTAGTTAGGCCACCACTTCAAGAACTCTGTAGCACCGC
CTACATACCTCGCTCTGCTAATCCTGTTACCAGTGGCTGCTGCCAGTGGCGATAAGTCGTGTCTTACCGG
GTTGGACTCAAGACGATAGTTACCGGATAAGGCGCAGCGGTCGGGCTGAACGGGGGGTTCGTGCACACAG
CCCAGCTTGGAGCGAACGACCTACACCGAACTGAGATACCTACAGCGTGAGCTATGAGAAAGCGCCACGC
TTCCCGAAGGGAGAAAGGCGGACAGGTATCCGGTAAGCGGCAGGGTCGGAACAGGAGAGCGCACGAGGGA
GCTTCCAGGGGGAAACGCCTGGTATCTTTATAGTCCTGTCGGGTTTCGCCACCTCTGACTTGAGCGTCGA
TTTTTGTGATGCTCGTCAGGGGGGCGGAGCCTATGGAAAAACGCCAGCAACGCGGCCTTTTTACGGTTCC
TGGCCTTTTGCTGGCCTTTTGCTCACATGTTCTTTCCTGCGTTATCCCCTGATTCTGTGGATAACCGTAT
TACCGCCTTTGAGTGAGCTGATACCGCTCGCCGCAGCCGAACGACCGAGCGCAGCGAGTCAGTGAGCGAG
GAAGCGGAAGAGCGCCCAATACGCAAACCGCCTCTCCCCGCGCGTTGGCCGATTCATTAATGCAGCTGGC
ACGACAGGTTTCCCGACTGGAAAGCGGGCAGTGAGCGCAACGCAATTAATACGCGTACCGCTAGCCAGGA
AGAGTTTGTAGAAACGCAAAAAGGCCATCCGTCAGGATGGCCTTCTGCTTAGTTTGATGCCTGGCAGTTT
ATGGCGGGCGTCCTGCCCGCCACCCTCCGGGCCGTTGCTTCACAACGTTCAAATCCGCTCCCGGCGGATT
TGTCCTACTCAGGAGAGCGTTCACCGACAAACAACAGATAAAACGAAAGGCCCAGTCTTCCGACTGAGCC
TTTCGTTTTATTTGATGCCTGGCAGTTCCCTACTCTCGCGTTAACGCTAGCATGGATGTTTTCCCAGTCA
CGACGTT
Features (pLannotate 1.2.2; 10 found; start..end, strand, type, name):
     33..132     +  protein_bind   attL1: mutant version of attL; recombination site for the Gateway® LR reaction LR Clonase™
    296..1003    +  CDS            mApple: mApple is a basic (constitutively fluorescent) red fluorescent protein published in 2008, derived from Discosoma sp.. It is reported to be a rapidly-maturing monomer with high acid sensitivity.
   1026..1125    -  protein_bind   attL2: mutant version of attL; recombination site for the Gateway® LR reaction LR Clonase™
   1143..1161    -  promoter       T7 promoter: promoter for bacteriophage T7 RNA polymerase
   1295..2104    +  CDS            KanR: aminoglycoside phosphotransferase; aph(3')-Ia; confers resistance to kanamycin in bacteria or G418 (Geneticin®) in eukaryotes
   2251..2839    +  rep_origin     ori: high-copy-number ColE1/pMB1/pBR322/pUC origin of replication
   3022..3114    +  CDS            lacI (fragment): lac repressor; lacI; The lac repressor binds to the lac operator to inhibit transcription in E. coli. This inhibition can be relieved by adding lactose or isopropyl-β-D-thiogalactopyranoside (IPTG).
   3169..3196    -  terminator     rrnB T2 terminator: transcription terminator T2 from the E. coli rrnB gene
   3328..3371    +  terminator     rrnB T1 terminator: Escherichia coli rrnB; transcription terminator T1 from the E. coli rrnB gene
   3418..17      -  CDS            lacZα (fragment) (across the origin): LacZα fragment of β-galactosidase; lacZ fragment
