[The description below was written by a language model from this plasmid's Addgene catalogue record and pLannotate feature annotations shown in this document.]
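Description:
pCK068 pME minprom_mApple is a Gateway middle-entry (pME) clone built on the pENTR/D backbone, part of a plasmid toolkit for transgenesis in zebrafish and other models. It is a small (about 3.4 kb), high-copy bacterial plasmid that replicates from a ColE1/pUC-type origin and is selected with kanamycin through the aph(3')-Ia KanR gene. The remaining backbone annotations are typical entry-vector elements: rrnB T1 and T2 transcription terminators upstream of the cassette that insulate it from read-through, a T7 promoter just outside attL2, and short lacI and lacZα remnants with no apparent function here.

The payload sits between attL1 and attL2, the sites used in the LR Clonase reaction to transfer the cassette into a destination vector, usually together with 5' and 3' entry clones in a multisite assembly. According to the catalogue entry, the insert is the mouse beta-globin minimal promoter followed by the mApple coding sequence, a rapidly maturing monomeric red fluorescent protein derived from Discosoma. The automated feature table annotates only mApple; the minimal promoter is not called, although an unannotated stretch between attL1 and the mApple start is where it would be expected to lie. No polyadenylation signal is annotated within the cassette, which is consistent with that element being supplied by a 3' entry clone.

A minimal promoter drives little expression by itself, so this arrangement is suited to enhancer testing: a candidate regulatory element placed upstream through a 5' entry clone would produce a red fluorescent readout of its activity in transgenic animals. The record states the purpose only as a Gateway pME fluorophore. It also notes that this plasmid has been discontinued in favour of a newer, optimized version.
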