Addgene plasmid #195963: pCK068 pME minprom_mApple
Purpose: Gateway pME fluorophore. *Note: this plasmid has been discontinued. Please see the new, optimized version, Plasmid 213483.
Depositing lab: Christian Mosimann. Depositing organization: University of Colorado Denver and Anschutz Medical Campus. Publication: Next-generation plasmids for transgenesis in zebrafish and beyond. Kemmler CL, Moran HR, Murray BF, Scoresby A, Klem JR, Eckert RL, Lepovsky E, Bertho S, Nieuwenhuize S, Burger S, D'Agati G, Betz C, Puller AC, Felker A, Ditrychova K, Botschi S, Affolter M, Rohner N, Lovely CB, Kwan KM, Burger A, Mosimann C. Development. 2023 Mar 28:dev.201531. doi: 10.1242/dev.201531. PubMed 36975217.
Backbone
  Vector backbone: pENTR/D
  Vector type: Other
Growth in bacteria
  Bacterial resistance: Kanamycin, 50 μg/mL
  Growth temperature: 37°C
  Growth strain: DH5alpha
  Copy number: High Copy
Gene/Insert
  Gene/Insert name: mouse beta-globin minimal promoter mApple
  Species: Other
  Cloning method: Restriction Enzyme; 5′ cloning site Unknown (unknown if destroyed)
Terms and licenses: Academic/Nonprofit Terms; Industry Terms: Not Available to Industry
Depositor comments: Please visit https://www.biorxiv.org/content/10.1101/2022.12.13.520107v1.article-info for bioRxiv preprint.
How to cite: pCK068 pME minprom_mApple was a gift from Christian Mosimann (Addgene plasmid # 195963)
